>Addgene plasmid #129379 | pRSAN-QUEEN BPEK | addgene full sequence | sequence record 260055 | Addgene NGS Result
TAATACGACTCACTATAGGGAGACCACAACGGTTTCCCTCTAGAAATAATTTTGTTTAACTTTAAGAAGG
AGATATACATATGCGGGGTTCTCATCATCATCATCATCATGGTATGGCTAGCATGACTGGTGGACAGCAA
ATGGGTCGGGATCTGTACGACGATGACGATAAGGATCCGATGAAAACTGTGAAAGTGAATATAACAACCC
CTGATGGGCCAGTCTACGACGCTGATATCGAGATGGTGTCCGTGCGGGCCGAGAGTGGTGATCTCGGCAT
CCTCCCCGGTCACATTCCCACAAAGGCCCCACTGAAGATCGGAGCTGTGCGGCTGAAGAAGGACGGCCAA
ACAGAGGAAGTCGCAGTCTCAGGCGGCACTGTTGAAGTGCGGCCTGACCACGTTACCATTAATGCTCAAG
CCGCTGAACGGGCGGAGGACATTGACGTCCTCCGCGCCAAAGCGGCGAAAGAGCGGGCGGAGCGCCGCCT
GCAAAGCCAGACCCGTTACAACAGCCACAACGTCTATATCATGGCCGACAAGCAGAAGAACGGCATCAAG
GTGAACTTCAAGATCCGCCACAACATCGAGGACGGCAGCGTGCAGCTCGCCGACCACTACCAGCAGAACA
CCCCCATCGGCGACGGCCCCGTGCTGCTGCCCGACAACCACTACCTGAGCACCCAGTCCAAGCTGAGCAA
AGACCCCAACGAGAAGCGCGATCACATGGTCCTGCTGGAGTTCGTGACCGCCGCCGGGATCACTCTCGGC
ATGGACGAGCTGTACAAGGGTGGCACCGGAGGGAGCATGGTGAGCAAGGGCGAGGAGCTGTTCACCGGGG
TGGTGCCCATCCTGGTCGAGCTGGACGGCGACGTAAACGGCCACAAGTTCAGCGTGTCCGGCGAGGGCGA
GGGCGATGCCACCTACGGCAAGCTGACCCTGAAGTTCATCTGCACCACCGGCAAGCTGCCCGTGCCCTGG
CCCACCCTCGTGACCACCCTGACCTACGGCGTGCAGTGCTTCAGCCGCTACCCCGACCACATGAAGCAGC
ACGACTTCTTCAAGTCCGCCATGCCCGAAGGCTACGTCCAGGAGCGCACCATCTTCTTCAAGGACGACGG
CAACTACAAGACCCGCGCCGAGGTGAAGTTCGAGGGCGACACCCTGGTGAACCGCATCGAGCTGAAGGGC
ATCGACTTCAAGGAGGACGGCAACATCCTGGGGCACAAGCTGGAGTACAACCTGGGTGACATCGACTTCA
AACGGGCCGAACTGGCGTTAAAACGCGCCATGAACCGTTTGAGCGTTGCGGAAAAGAAGTGAAAGCTTGA
TCCGGCTGCTAACAAAGCCCGAAAGGAAGCTGAGTTGGCTGCTGCCACCGCTGAGCAATAACTAGCATAA
CCCCTTGGGGCCTCTAAACGGGTCTTGAGGGGTTTTTTGCTGAAAGGAGGAACTATATCCGGATCTGGCG
TAATAGCGAAGAGGCCCGCACCGATCGCCCTTCCCAACAGTTGCGCAGCCTGAATGGCGAATGGG
[124 nt withheld, positions 1536-1659]
C
[91 nt withheld, positions 1661-1751]
A
[49 nt withheld, positions 1753-1801]
CCTTTGACGTTGGAGTCCACGTTCTTT
[37 nt withheld, positions 1829-1865]
ACCCTATCTCGGTCTATTCTTTTGATTTATAAGGGATTTTGCCGATTTCGGCCTATTGGTTAAAAAATGA
GCTGATTTAACAAAAATTTAACGCGAATTTTAACAAAATATTAACGCTTACAATTTAGGTGGCACTTTTC
GGGGAAATGTGCGCGGAACCCCTATTTGTTTATTTTTCTAAATACATTCAAATATGTATCCGCTCATGAG
ACAATAACCCTGATAAATGCTTCAATAATATTGAAAAAGGAAGAGTATGAGTATTCAACATTTCCGTGTC
GCCCTTATTCCCTTTTTTGCGGCATTTTGCCTTCCTGTTTTTGCTCACCCAGAAACGCTGGTGAAAGTAA
AAGATGCTGAAGATCAGTTGGGTGCACGAGTGGGTTACATCGAACTGGATCTCAACAGCGGTAAGATCCT
TGAGAGTTTTCGCCCCGAAGAACGTTTTCCAATGATGAGCACTTTTAAAGTTCTGCTATGTGGCGCGGTA
TTATCCCGTATTGACGCCGGGCAAGAGCAACTCGGTCGCCGCATACACTATTCTCAGAATGACTTGGTTG
AGTACTCACCAGTCACAGAAAAGCATCTTACGGATGGCATGACAGTAAGAGAATTATGCAGTGCTGCCAT
AACCATGAGTGATAACACTGCGGCCAACTTACTTCTGACAACGATCGGAGGACCGAAGGAGCTAACCGCT
TTTTTGCACAACATGGGGGATCATGTAACTCGCCTTGATCGTTGGGAACCGGAGCTGAATGAAGCCATAC
CAAACGACGAGCGTGACACCACGATGCCTGTAGCAATGGCAACAACGTTGCGCAAACTATTAACTGGCGA
ACTACTTACTCTAGCTTCCCGGCAACAATTAATAGACTGGATGGAGGCGGATAAAGTTGCAGGACCACTT
CTGCGCTCGGCCCTTCCGGCTGGCTGGTTTATTGCTGATAAATCTGGAGCCGGTGAGCGTGGGTCTCGCG
GTATCATTGCAGCACTGGGGCCAGATGGTAAGCCCTCCCGTATCGTAGTTATCTACACGACGGGGAGTCA
GGCAACTATGGATGAACGAAATAGACAGATCGCTGAGATAGGTGCCTCACTGATTAAGCATTGGTAACTG
TCAGACCAAGTTTACTCATATATACTTTAGATTGATTTAAAACTTCATTTTTAATTTAAAAGGATCTAGG
TGAAGATCCTTTTTGATAATCTCATGACCAAAATCCCTTAACGTGAGTTTTCGTTCCACTGAGCGTCAGA
CCCCGTAGAAAAGATCAAAGGATCTTCTTGAGATCCTTTTTTTCTGCGCGTAATCTGCTGCTTGCAAACA
AAAAAACCACCGCTACCAGCGGTGGTTTGTTTGCCGGATCAAGAGCTACCAACTCTTTTTCCGAAGGTAA
CTGGCTTCAGCAGAGCGCAGATACCAAATACTGTTCTTCTAGTGTAGCCGTAGTTAGGCCACCACTTCAA
GAACTCTGTAGCACCGCCTACATACCTCGCTCTGCTAATCCTGTTACCAGTGGCTGCTGCCAGTGGCGAT
AAGTCGTGTCTTACCGGGTTGGACTCAAGACGATAGTTACCGGATAAGGCGCAGCGGTCGGGCTGAACGG
GGGGTTCGTGCACACAGCCCAGCTTGGAGCGAACGACCTACACCGAACTGAGATACCTACAGCGTGAGCT
ATGAGAAAGCGCCACGCTTCCCGAAGGGAGAAAGGCGGACAGGTATCCGGTAAGCGGCAGGGTCGGAACA
GGAGAGCGCACGAGGGAGCTTCCAGGGGGAAACGCCTGGTATCTTTATAGTCCTGTCGGGTTTCGCCACC
TCTGACTTGAGCGTCGATTTTTGTGATGCTCGTCAGGGGGGCGGAGCCTATGGAAAAACGCCAGCAACGC
GGCCTTTTTACGGTTCCTGGCCTTTTGCTGGCCTTTTGCTCACATGTTCTTTCCTGCGTTATCCCCTGAT
TCTGTGGATAACCGTATTACCGCCTTTGAGTGAGCTGATACCGCTCGCCGCAGCCGAACGACCGAGCGCA
GCGAGTCAGTGAGCGAGGAAGCGGAAGAGCGCCCAATACGCAAACCGCCTCTCCCCGCGCGTTGGCCGAT
TCATTAATGCAGGATCTCGATCCCGCGAAAT
Features (pLannotate 1.2.2; 16 found; start..end, strand, type, name):
      1..19      +  promoter       T7 promoter: promoter for bacteriophage T7 RNA polymerase
     51..73      +  RBS            RBS: efficient ribosome binding site from bacteriophage T7 gene 10 (Olins and Rangwala, 1989)
     93..113     +  CDS            capTEV™ (fragment): composite tag for in vivo biotinylation, TEV protease cleavage, and 6xHis tagging
    114..146     +  CDS            T7 tag (gene 10 leader): leader peptide from bacteriophage T7 gene 10 promotes efficient translation in E. coli
    150..173     +  CDS            Xpress™ tag: Xpress™ epitope tag, including an enterokinase recognition and cleavage site
    180..503     +  CDS            atpC (fragment): ATPE_BACSU - Experimental evidence at protein level: Swiss-Prot protein existence level 1. Produces ATP from ADP in the presence of a proton gradient across the membrane. From Bacillus subtilis (strain 168).
    519..1241    +  CDS            cEGFP: cEGFP is a basic (constitutively fluorescent) green fluorescent protein published in 2008, derived from Aequorea victoria.
   1248..1319    +  CDS            atpC (fragment): ATPE_BACP3 - Experimental evidence at protein level: Swiss-Prot protein existence level 1. Produces ATP from ADP in the presence of a proton gradient across the membrane. From Bacillus sp. (strain PS3).
   1335..1384    +  CDS            SET1 (fragment): solubility-enhancement tag derived from T7 phage gene 10B
   1392..1439    +  terminator     T7 terminator: transcription terminator for bacteriophage T7 RNA polymerase
   1465..1531    +  CDS            lacZα (fragment): LacZα fragment of β-galactosidase; lacZ fragment
   1536..1964    +  rep_origin     f1 ori (sequence partly withheld): f1 bacteriophage origin of replication; arrow indicates direction of (+) strand synthesis
   2017..2121    +  promoter       AmpR promoter: bla
   2122..2982    +  CDS            AmpR: β-lactamase; bla; confers resistance to ampicillin, carbenicillin, and related antibiotics
   3153..3741    +  rep_origin     ori: high-copy-number ColE1/pMB1/pBR322/pUC origin of replication
   3924..3977    +  CDS            lacI (fragment): lac repressor; lacI; The lac repressor binds to the lac operator to inhibit transcription in E. coli. This inhibition can be relieved by adding lactose or isopropyl-β-D-thiogalactopyranoside (IPTG).
