[The description below was written by a language model from this plasmid's Addgene catalogue record and pLannotate feature annotations shown in this document.]
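Description:
pRSAN-QUEEN BPEK is a bacterial expression plasmid of about 4 kb, built on the pRSET B backbone. It carries a synthetic variant of the QUEEN family of genetically encoded fluorescent ATP indicators, and the record describes it only as a mutant of QUEEN 84BP. It is propagated in E. coli from a high-copy ColE1/pUC-type origin and selected with ampicillin through the β-lactamase gene and its native promoter. An f1 phage origin is also present, which in principle allows production of single-stranded DNA. Short lacZα and lacI fragments are annotated in the backbone and appear to be vector remnants rather than functional elements.

The expression cassette is driven by a T7 promoter with the phage gene 10 ribosome binding site and ends at a T7 terminator, so expression needs a host that supplies T7 RNA polymerase. The open reading frame begins with the usual pRSET leader: a His-tag region (annotated as a capTEV fragment), the T7 gene 10 leader and the Xpress epitope with its enterokinase cleavage site, which together allow affinity purification and detection. The sensor follows, with a circularly permuted EGFP placed between two fragments of the ATP synthase ε subunit (atpC). The N-terminal portion matches the Bacillus subtilis protein and the short C-terminal portion matches Bacillus PS3. In this design, ATP binding to the ε subunit changes its conformation, and that change alters the fluorescence of the embedded GFP. The specific mutations that distinguish BPEK from QUEEN 84BP are not stated in the record. The associated work concerns quantitative live-cell ATP imaging, and this plasmid is suited to producing recombinant protein for in vitro characterisation of the variant.
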