Addgene plasmid #129379: pRSAN-QUEEN BPEK
Purpose: mutant of QUEEN 84BP
Depositing lab: Yasushi Okada. Depositing organization: RIKEN Center for Biosystems Dynamics Research, Kobe. Publication: Live cell imaging of metabolic heterogeneity by quantitative fluorescent ATP indicator protein, QUEEN-37C. Yaginuma H, Okada Y. bioRxiv 2021.10.08.463131 10.1101/2021.10.08.463131.
Backbone
  Vector backbone: pRSET B
  Vector type: Bacterial Expression
Growth in bacteria
  Bacterial resistance: Ampicillin, 100 μg/mL
  Growth temperature: 37°C
  Growth strain: DH5alpha
  Copy number: High Copy
Gene/Insert
  Gene/Insert name: QUEEN BPEK
  Species: Synthetic
  Cloning method: Restriction Enzyme; 5′ cloning site Unknown (unknown if destroyed)
Terms and licenses: Academic/Nonprofit Terms; Industry Terms: Not Available to Industry
Depositor comments: Depositor Adm #1230 . Please visit https://www.biorxiv.org/content/10.1101/2021.10.08.463131v1 for bioRxiv preprint.
How to cite: pRSAN-QUEEN BPEK was a gift from Yasushi Okada (Addgene plasmid # 129379 ; http://n2t.net/addgene:129379 ; RRID:Addgene_129379)
